Addgene plasmid #183534: pAAV-nEF Coff/Fon DREADD Gq-mCherry
Purpose: INTRSECT Chemogenetics - expresses DREADD Gq-mCherry in cells expressing Flp but not Cre
Depositing lab: Karl Deisseroth. Depositing organization: Stanford University.
Backbone
  Vector backbone: pAAV-nEF
  Backbone manufacturer: Stratagene
  Backbone size w/o insert (bp): 4605
  Vector type: AAV
Growth in bacteria
  Bacterial resistance: Ampicillin, 100 μg/mL
  Growth temperature: 37°C
  Growth strain: NEB Stable
  Copy number: High Copy
Gene/Insert
  Gene/Insert name: DREADD Gq-mCherry
  Species: Synthetic
  Insert size (bp): 3212
  Mutation: None
  Promoter: nEF
  Cloning method: Restriction Enzyme; 5′ cloning site BamHI (not destroyed); 3′ cloning site EcoRI (not destroyed)
  Sequencing primers: 5′ GTTTAAAGCTCAGGTCGAGA; 3′ GAATACCAGTCAATCTTTCAC
Terms and licenses: Academic/Nonprofit Terms; Industry Terms: Not Available to Industry
How to cite: pAAV-nEF Coff/Fon DREADD Gq-mCherry was a gift from Karl Deisseroth (Addgene plasmid # 183534 ; http://n2t.net/addgene:183534 ; RRID:Addgene_183534)
