[The description below was written by a language model from this plasmid's Addgene catalogue record and pLannotate feature annotations shown in this document.]
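Description:
pAAV-nEF Coff/Fon DREADD Gq-mCherry is an adeno-associated virus transfer plasmid from the INTRSECT family of intersectional expression tools, built on the pAAV-nEF backbone. It is propagated in E. coli as a high-copy plasmid with a ColE1/pUC-type origin and an ampicillin resistance gene (β-lactamase), and it also carries an f1 phage origin. The expression cassette lies between AAV2 inverted terminal repeats, which allow it to be packaged into recombinant AAV. Only short fragments of the left ITR were annotated in the sequencing result, whereas the right ITR is detected in full.

The payload is a synthetic fusion of the Gq-coupled DREADD, annotated as derived from the human M3 muscarinic receptor (CHRM3), to the red fluorescent protein mCherry. Expression is driven by the nEF promoter, annotated here as the EF-1α core promoter followed by a truncated HTLV-1 LTR segment. Downstream are a WPRE to enhance transcript stability and expression and a human growth hormone polyadenylation signal. The coding sequence sits in the antisense orientation relative to the promoter and is divided into pieces separated by β-globin intron fragments that house recombinase sites, so these sites are spliced out of the mature transcript. Oppositely oriented lox2272 and loxN pairs flank the central segment, which encodes part of the receptor and part of mCherry; Cre activity inverts this segment and disrupts the reading frame. The Flp recognition sites implied by the design were not annotated in the feature table. According to the record, functional DREADD Gq-mCherry is produced only in cells that express Flp but not Cre. This allows chemogenetic activation of Gq signalling, with fluorescent labelling, in cell populations defined by that recombinase combination.
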