Features (pLannotate 1.2.2; 27 found; start..end, strand, type, name):
     12..39      +  repeat_region  AAV2 ITR (fragment): inverted terminal repeat of adeno-associated virus serotype 2 inverted
     68..95      +  repeat_region  AAV2 ITR (fragment): inverted terminal repeat of adeno-associated virus serotype 2 inverted
    177..388     +  promoter       EF-1α core promoter: core promoter for human elongation factor EF-1α
    401..669     +  LTR            5' LTR (truncated): truncated 5' long terminal repeat (LTR) from human T-cell leukemia virus (HTLV) type 1
    739..780     -  intron         β-globin intron (fragment): internally truncated intron from human β-globin
    829..1203    -  CDS            Blue102 (fragment): Blue102 is a fluorescent protein published in 2010, derived from Discosoma sp..
   1269..1302    +  protein_bind   lox2272: Cre-mediated recombination occurs in the 8-bp core sequence (GGATACTT). lox2272 sites are compatible with each other, but incompatible with loxP or loxN sites (Lee and Saito, 1988). Cre recombinase
   1303..1352    -  intron         β-globin intron (fragment): internally truncated intron from human β-globin
   1353..1386    +  protein_bind   loxN: Cre-mediated recombination occurs in the 8-bp core sequence (GTATACCT). loxN sites are compatible with each other, but incompatible with loxP or lox2272 sites. Cre recombinase
   1398..1748    -  CDS            mCherry (fragment): mCherry is a basic (constitutively fluorescent) red fluorescent protein published in 2004, derived from Discosoma sp.. It is reported to be a very rapidly-maturing monomer with low acid sensitivity.
   1770..2627    -  CDS            CHRM3 (fragment): ACM3_HUMAN - Experimental evidence at protein level: Swiss-Prot protein existence level 1. The muscarinic acetylcholine receptor mediates various cellular responses, including inhibition of adenylate cyclase, breakdown of phosphoinositides and modulation of potassium channels through the action of G proteins. Primary transducing effect is Pi turnover. From Homo sapiens (Human).
   2728..2761    -  protein_bind   lox2272: Cre-mediated recombination occurs in the 8-bp core sequence (GGATACTT). lox2272 sites are compatible with each other, but incompatible with loxP or loxN sites (Lee and Saito, 1988). Cre recombinase
   2762..2811    -  intron         β-globin intron (fragment): internally truncated intron from human β-globin
   2812..2845    -  protein_bind   loxN: Cre-mediated recombination occurs in the 8-bp core sequence (GTATACCT). loxN sites are compatible with each other, but incompatible with loxP or lox2272 sites. Cre recombinase
   2866..3780    -  CDS            CHRM3 (fragment): ACM3_HUMAN - Experimental evidence at protein level: Swiss-Prot protein existence level 1. The muscarinic acetylcholine receptor mediates various cellular responses, including inhibition of adenylate cyclase, breakdown of phosphoinositides and modulation of potassium channels through the action of G proteins. Primary transducing effect is Pi turnover. From Homo sapiens (Human).
   3827..3877    -  intron         β-globin intron (fragment): internally truncated intron from human β-globin
   3911..3935    +  misc_feature   MCS (fragment): pBluescript multiple cloning site
   3935..4523    +  misc_feature   WPRE: woodchuck hepatitis virus posttranscriptional regulatory element
   4555..5031    +  polyA_signal   hGH poly(A) signal: human growth hormone polyadenylation signal
   5071..5211    +  repeat_region  AAV2 ITR: inverted terminal repeat of adeno-associated virus serotype 2 inverted
   5216..5267    -  misc_feature   bom (fragment): basis of mobility region from pBR322
   5286..5741    +  rep_origin     f1 ori (sequence partly withheld): f1 bacteriophage origin of replication; arrow indicates direction of (+) strand synthesis
   5742..5791    -  misc_feature   bom (fragment): basis of mobility region from pBR322
   5893..5928    -  CDS            rop (fragment): Rop protein, which maintains plasmids at low copy number; rop
   6023..6127    +  promoter       AmpR promoter: bla
   6128..6988    +  CDS            AmpR: β-lactamase; bla; confers resistance to ampicillin, carbenicillin, and related antibiotics
   7159..7747    +  rep_origin     ori: high-copy-number ColE1/pMB1/pBR322/pUC origin of replication
>Addgene plasmid #183534 | pAAV-nEF Coff/Fon DREADD Gq-mCherry | addgene full sequence | sequence record 362029 | Addgene NGS Result
CCTGCAGGCAGCTGCGCGCTCGCTCGCTCACTGAGGCCGCCCGGGCGTCGGGCGACCTTTGGTCGCCCGG
CCTCAGTGAGCGAGCGAGCGCGCAGAGAGGGAGTGGCCAACTCCATCACTAGGGGTTCCTGCGGCCGCAC
GCGTAAGGATCTGCGATCGCTCCGGTGCCCGTCAGTGGGCAGAGCGCACATCGCCCACAGTCCCCGAGAA
GTTGGGGGGAGGGGTCGGCAATTGAACGGGTGCCTAGAGAAGGTGGCGCGGGGTAAACTGGGAAAGTGAT
GTCGTGTACTGGCTCCGCCTTTTTCCCGAGGGTGGGGGAGAACCGTATATAAGTGCAGTAGTCGCCGTGA
ACGTTCTTTTTCGCAACGGGTTTGCCGCCAGAACACAGCTGAAGCTTCGAGGGGCTCGCATCTCTCCTTC
ACGCGCCCGCCGCCCTACCTGAGGCCGCCATCCACGCCGGTTGAGTCGCGTTCTGCCGCCTCCCGCCTGT
GGTGCCTCCTGAACTGCGTCCGCCGTCTAGGTAAGTTTAAAGCTCAGGTCGAGACCGGGCCTTTGTCCGG
CGCTCCCTTGGAGCCTACCTAGACTCAGCCGGCTCTCCACGCTTTGCCTGACCCTGCTTGCTCAACTCTA
CGTCTTTGTTTCGTTTTCTGTTCTGCGCCGTTACAGATCCAAGCTGTGACCGGCGCCTACGGATCCGAAG
TTCCTATTCTTCAAATAGTATAGGAACTTCGCAGAGTAGTAGCTGGATTGTAGCTGCTATTAGCAATCTA
AAACCTCTTAGAAGTTCCTATTCTTCAAAAGGTATAGGAACTTCGGCGCGCCCTATTACTTGTACAGCTC
GTCCATGCCGCCGGTGGAGTGGCGGCCCTCGGCGCGTTCGTACTGTTCCACGATGGTGTAGTCCTCGTTG
TGGGAGGTGATGTCCAACTTGATGTTGACGTTGTAGGCGCCGGGCAGCTGCACGGGCTTCTTGGCCTTGT
AGGTGGTCTTGACCTCAGCGTCGTAGTGGCCGCCGTCCTTCAGCTTCAGCCTCTGCTTGATCTCGCCCTT
CAGGGCGCCGTCCTCGGGGTACATCCGCTCGGAGGAGGCCTCCCAGCCCATGGTCTTCTTCTGCATTACG
GGGCCGTCGGAGGGGAAGTTGGTGCCGCGCAGCTTCACCTTGTAGATGAACTCGCCGTCCTGCAGGGAGG
AGTCCTGTGGGACGACATGACTTAACCAGTTAACCATGTTCTCTGAACATGAGAAGGGCTGGCCACTCTC
CAGTCGACATAACTTCGTATAGGATACTTTATACGAAGTTATGCAGAATGGTAGCTGGATTGTAGCTGCT
ATTAGCAATATGAAACCTCTTAATAACTTCGTATAGTATACCTTATACGAAGTTATACTAGTCCTCCTGT
ACTCACCTGGGTCACGGTCACCACGCCGCCGTCCTCGAAGTTCATCACGCGCTCCCACTTGAAGCCCTCG
GGGAAGGACAGCTTCAAGTAGTCGGGGATGTCGGCGGGGTGCTTCACGTAGGCCTTGGAGCCGTACATGA
ACTGAGGGGACAGGATGTCCCAGGCGAAGGGCAGGGGGCCACCCTTGGTCACCTTCAGCTTGGCGGTCTG
GGTGCCCTCGTAGGGGCGGCCCTCGCCCTCGCCCTCGATCTCGAACTCGTGGCCGTTCACGGAGCCCTCC
ATGTGCACCTTGAAGCGCATGAACTCCTTGATGATGGCCATGTTATCCTCCTCGCCCTTGCTCACCATGG
TGGCGACCGGGGGATCCTTCAAGGCCTGCTCGGGTGCGCGCTTGTGAAAAATGACCGACTGTCTCTGCTG
GTACTGCTGCTTGCGCCTCTTTTTTTTGTCACACTGGCACAGCAGCAGCATCTTGAAAGTGGTTCTGAAT
GTTTTGTTGCACAGAGCATAGCACACGGGGTTCACGGTGCTGTTGATGTAGCACAGCCAGTAGCCCAGAT
TCCAAAAGGTTTTGGGTATGCAGCTGTCACAAAAGGTGTTCACCAGAACCATGATGTTGTATGGGGTCCA
AGTGATGATGAAGGCAAGCAAGATCGCACTGAGGGTCTGGGCCGCTTTCTTCTCCTTGACCAGGGACATC
CTTTTCCGCTTAGTGATCTGACTTCTGGTCTTCAGAGCAAACCTCTTGGCCAGAGTGGCTTCCTTGAAGG
ACAGAGGTAGAGTGGCCGTGCTCTTACCCACTGAGGAGTTGACGTCAGAAGTCTTAGCTGTGTCCACGGC
TGACTCTAGCTGGATGGGAAGCTTGGAGAAGCTTTTTGGAAAACTGCCTCCATCGTCCACGCTCTTCTGG
GCCTGCAGCTTGTCGGCTTTCCTCTCCAAGTCCACCATCCCCAGCTCCTCCTCAGGCACCTGCAGGTTGT
CCGATGAGGGTAACTTGGTGGAGTTGAGGATGGTGCTGTGACCCGGAAGCTTGAGCACGATGGAGTAGAT
GGCTCTCGTCTCGGAGCCAATGTCCTCCTCGTCGGAGGAGGCGGAGTTCTCCAGGGAGGCAGCAGCATCA
TTGTTGTTCCAACTGTCACTGCTGCTGTGGTCTTGGTCCATCTGCTCGGAGCTGGGTTTCCAGCTCTTGG
TTGTGAACCAGAAGTGGCAGCGGCCATACTTCCTCCTAAACACATGAGAAATAGAGTCATAAGCACATGG
GTCACATACAGGAGATATGTAATAACATTAATACAATTTTATAAAAAAAAGGGGGGGCACAGGTACCATA
ACTTCGTATAAAGTATCCTATACGAAGTTATTTGCCTTAACCCAGAAATTATCACTGTTATTCTTTAGAA
TGGTGCAAAGAATAACTTCGTATAAGGTATACTATACGAAGTTATGCTAGCAACCCCGACACTTACCTGT
TGGAGCGTTTCATGCTTTGCTGTTGAAGTTCGTAACTGCTGCAGCTTCGAGAACTGCCCGTGGGGTGGAC
AAAGTTTTCTGTCTCTGCCTCTGTCCCAGAGGCTTGCAGGCCAGCAAGCTCTTTGGTACGCTTTTCAGTT
TCCTTATAGATCCTCCAGTATAAAATAGTCATAATGGTGACAGGCATATAAAAACCAGCGATGGCTGTGC
CAAAAGTAATGGTGGGCTCACTGAGGAACTGAATGAAGCACTCTCCCGGAGGCACAGTTCTCTTTCCAAC
AAAGTATTGCCAGAACAAGATGGCAGGAGCCCAAAGGACAAAGGAGATGACCCAAGCCAGACCGATCATC
ACACCGGCTCTCTTTGTTGTTCGTTTGGCTCGGTACGTGAGCGGCCTCGTGATGGAAAAGTATCTGTCAA
AGCTGATGACCAGAAGATTCATAACAGAGGCATTGCTGGCTACGCAGTCAATGGCAAGCCAGAGGTCACA
GGCCAAGTTCCCTAAGGCCCATCGATTCATGATGATGTAGGTCGTAAACAGATTCATTGAAATGACCCCG
ATAATCAGATCGGCACAGGCCAGGCTTAAGAGGAAGTAGTTGTTGACCGTCTTCAGCTGCTTGTTGACCT
TAAATGACACAATTACCAGGATGTTGCCGATGATGGTCACCAAGGCCAGGATGCCCGTTAAGAAAGCGAT
GAAGACCACTTGCCAGACGGTATGACCTCCCAGAGGGTCATCGGTGGTACCGTCTGGAGAGGAGAAATTG
CCAGCTGCTCGAGAAACATTGTAGCTGCCGAAATGAGTGACGGTTCCCGGGGGCAGCCCTGCATCGGAGG
GGCTGTGTATCCAGGAGGAGCTGATGTTTGGAAACAAAGGCGAGGTTGTACTGTTATTGTGCAAGGTCAT
GGTGGCGAGCTCGAAGTTCCTATACTATTTGAAGAATAGGAACTTCTTGCCTTAACCCAGAAATTATCAC
TGTTATTCTTTAGAATGGTGCAAAGAGAAGTTCCTATACCTTTTGAAGAATAGGAACTTCGAATTCGATA
TCAAGCTTATCGATAATCAACCTCTGGATTACAAAATTTGTGAAAGATTGACTGGTATTCTTAACTATGT
TGCTCCTTTTACGCTATGTGGATACGCTGCTTTAATGCCTTTGTATCATGCTATTGCTTCCCGTATGGCT
TTCATTTTCTCCTCCTTGTATAAATCCTGGTTGCTGTCTCTTTATGAGGAGTTGTGGCCCGTTGTCAGGC
AACGTGGCGTGGTGTGCACTGTGTTTGCTGACGCAACCCCCACTGGTTGGGGCATTGCCACCACCTGTCA
GCTCCTTTCCGGGACTTTCGCTTTCCCCCTCCCTATTGCCACGGCGGAACTCATCGCCGCCTGCCTTGCC
CGCTGCTGGACAGGGGCTCGGCTGTTGGGCACTGACAATTCCGTGGTGTTGTCGGGGAAATCATCGTCCT
TTCCTTGGCTGCTCGCCTATGTTGCCACCTGGATTCTGCGCGGGACGTCCTTCTGCTACGTCCCTTCGGC
CCTCAATCCAGCGGACCTTCCTTCCCGCGGCCTGCTGCCGGCTCTGCGGCCTCTTCCGCGTCTTCGCCTT
CGCCCTCAGACGAGTCGGATCTCCCTTTGGGCCGCCTCCCCGCATCGATACCGAGCGCTGCTCGAGAGAT
CTACGGGTGGCATCCCTGTGACCCCTCCCCAGTGCCTCTCCTGGCCCTGGAAGTTGCCACTCCAGTGCCC
ACCAGCCTTGTCCTAATAAAATTAAGTTGCATCATTTTGTCTGACTAGGTGTCCTTCTATAATATTATGG
GGTGGAGGGGGGTGGTATGGAGCAAGGGGCAAGTTGGGAAGACAACCTGTAGGGCCTGCGGGGTCTATTG
GGAACCAAGCTGGAGTGCAGTGGCACAATCTTGGCTCACTGCAATCTCCGCCTCCTGGGTTCAAGCGATT
CTCCTGCCTCAGCCTCCCGAGTTGTTGGGATTCCAGGCATGCATGACCAGGCTCAGCTAATTTTTGTTTT
TTTGGTAGAGACGGGGTTTCACCATATTGGCCAGGCTGGTCTCCAACTCCTAATCTCAGGTGATCTACCC
ACCTTGGCCTCCCAAATTGCTGGGATTACAGGCGTGAACCACTGCTCCCTTCCCTGTCCTTCTGATTTTG
TAGGTAACCACGTGCGGACCGAGCGGCCGCAGGAACCCCTAGTGATGGAGTTGGCCACTCCCTCTCTGCG
CGCTCGCTCGCTCACTGAGGCCGGGCGACCAAAGGTCGCCCGACGCCCGGGCTTTGCCCGGGCGGCCTCA
GTGAGCGAGCGAGCGCGCAGCTGCCTGCAGGGGCGCCTGATGCGGTATTTTCTCCTTACGCATCTGTGCG
GTATTTCACACCGCATA
[95 nt withheld, positions 5268-5362]
T
[46 nt withheld, positions 5364-5409]
C
[141 nt withheld, positions 5411-5551]
CCTTTGACGTTGGAGTCCACGTTCTTT
[37 nt withheld, positions 5579-5615]
ACTCTATCTCGGGCTATTCTTTTGATTTATAAGGGATTTTGCCGATTTCGGTCTATTGGTTAAAAAATGA
GCTGATTTAACAAAAATTTAACGCGAATTTTAACAAAATATTAACGTTTACAATTTTATGGTGCACTCTC
AGTACAATCTGCTCTGATGCCGCATAGTTAAGCCAGCCCCGACACCCGCCAACACCCGCTGACGCGCCCT
GACGGGCTTGTCTGCTCCCGGCATCCGCTTACAGACAAGCTGTGACCGTCTCCGGGAGCTGCATGTGTCA
GAGGTTTTCACCGTCATCACCGAAACGCGCGAGACGAAAGGGCCTCGTGATACGCCTATTTTTATAGGTT
AATGTCATGATAATAATGGTTTCTTAGACGTCAGGTGGCACTTTTCGGGGAAATGTGCGCGGAACCCCTA
TTTGTTTATTTTTCTAAATACATTCAAATATGTATCCGCTCATGAGACAATAACCCTGATAAATGCTTCA
ATAATATTGAAAAAGGAAGAGTATGAGTATTCAACATTTCCGTGTCGCCCTTATTCCCTTTTTTGCGGCA
TTTTGCCTTCCTGTTTTTGCTCACCCAGAAACGCTGGTGAAAGTAAAAGATGCTGAAGATCAGTTGGGTG
CACGAGTGGGTTACATCGAACTGGATCTCAACAGCGGTAAGATCCTTGAGAGTTTTCGCCCCGAAGAACG
TTTTCCAATGATGAGCACTTTTAAAGTTCTGCTATGTGGCGCGGTATTATCCCGTATTGACGCCGGGCAA
GAGCAACTCGGTCGCCGCATACACTATTCTCAGAATGACTTGGTTGAGTACTCACCAGTCACAGAAAAGC
ATCTTACGGATGGCATGACAGTAAGAGAATTATGCAGTGCTGCCATAACCATGAGTGATAACACTGCGGC
CAACTTACTTCTGACAACGATCGGAGGACCGAAGGAGCTAACCGCTTTTTTGCACAACATGGGGGATCAT
GTAACTCGCCTTGATCGTTGGGAACCGGAGCTGAATGAAGCCATACCAAACGACGAGCGTGACACCACGA
TGCCTGTAGCAATGGCAACAACGTTGCGCAAACTATTAACTGGCGAACTACTTACTCTAGCTTCCCGGCA
ACAATTAATAGACTGGATGGAGGCGGATAAAGTTGCAGGACCACTTCTGCGCTCGGCCCTTCCGGCTGGC
TGGTTTATTGCTGATAAATCTGGAGCCGGTGAGCGTGGGTCTCGCGGTATCATTGCAGCACTGGGGCCAG
ATGGTAAGCCCTCCCGTATCGTAGTTATCTACACGACGGGGAGTCAGGCAACTATGGATGAACGAAATAG
ACAGATCGCTGAGATAGGTGCCTCACTGATTAAGCATTGGTAACTGTCAGACCAAGTTTACTCATATATA
CTTTAGATTGATTTAAAACTTCATTTTTAATTTAAAAGGATCTAGGTGAAGATCCTTTTTGATAATCTCA
TGACCAAAATCCCTTAACGTGAGTTTTCGTTCCACTGAGCGTCAGACCCCGTAGAAAAGATCAAAGGATC
TTCTTGAGATCCTTTTTTTCTGCGCGTAATCTGCTGCTTGCAAACAAAAAAACCACCGCTACCAGCGGTG
GTTTGTTTGCCGGATCAAGAGCTACCAACTCTTTTTCCGAAGGTAACTGGCTTCAGCAGAGCGCAGATAC
CAAATACTGTTCTTCTAGTGTAGCCGTAGTTAGGCCACCACTTCAAGAACTCTGTAGCACCGCCTACATA
CCTCGCTCTGCTAATCCTGTTACCAGTGGCTGCTGCCAGTGGCGATAAGTCGTGTCTTACCGGGTTGGAC
TCAAGACGATAGTTACCGGATAAGGCGCAGCGGTCGGGCTGAACGGGGGGTTCGTGCACACAGCCCAGCT
TGGAGCGAACGACCTACACCGAACTGAGATACCTACAGCGTGAGCTATGAGAAAGCGCCACGCTTCCCGA
AGGGAGAAAGGCGGACAGGTATCCGGTAAGCGGCAGGGTCGGAACAGGAGAGCGCACGAGGGAGCTTCCA
GGGGGAAACGCCTGGTATCTTTATAGTCCTGTCGGGTTTCGCCACCTCTGACTTGAGCGTCGATTTTTGT
GATGCTCGTCAGGGGGGCGGAGCCTATGGAAAAACGCCAGCAACGCGGCCTTTTTACGGTTCCTGGCCTT
TTGCTGGCCTTTTGCTCACATGT
